Addgene plasmid #155151: pBEL1957
Purpose: Expresses Strep-MlaF-(6xHis-TEV-MlaB)
Depositing lab: Gira Bhabha & Damian Ekiert. Depositing organization: NYU Grossman School of Medicine. Publication: Structure of MlaFB uncovers novel mechanisms of ABC transporter regulation. Kolich LR, Chang YT, Coudray N, Giacometti SI, MacRae MR, Isom GL, Teran EM, Bhabha G, Ekiert DC. Elife. 2020 Jun 30;9. pii: 60030. doi: 10.7554/eLife.60030. PubMed 32602838.
Backbone
  Vector backbone: pET21a
  Backbone manufacturer: Thermo Fisher
  Backbone size w/o insert (bp): 5531
  Total vector size (bp): 6702
Growth in bacteria
  Bacterial resistance: Ampicillin, 100 μg/mL
  Growth temperature: 37°C
  Growth strain: DH5alpha
  Copy number: High Copy
Gene/Insert
  Gene/Insert name: MlaF-(6xHis-TEV-MlaB)
  Species: E. coli
  Insert size (bp): 1171
  Mutation: added Streptavidin tag on MlaF N-terminus
  Promoter: T7 promoter
  Cloning method: Gibson Cloning
  Sequencing primers: 5′ NA; 3′ NA
Terms and licenses: Academic/Nonprofit Terms; Industry Terms: Not Available to Industry
How to cite: pBEL1957 was a gift from Gira Bhabha & Damian Ekiert (Addgene plasmid # 155151 ; http://n2t.net/addgene:155151 ; RRID:Addgene_155151)
