[The description below was written by a language model from this plasmid's Addgene catalogue record and pLannotate feature annotations shown in this document.]
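Description:
pBEL1957 is a bacterial expression plasmid built on the pET21a backbone for co-producing two soluble components of the E. coli MlaFEDB phospholipid transporter, MlaF and MlaB. It is about 6.7 kb, carries the AmpR β-lactamase gene for ampicillin selection, and replicates from a ColE1/pMB1-type origin. The catalogue lists it as high copy, although the annotated sequence retains the pBR322-derived rop gene and bom region typical of pET vectors. An f1 origin is also present. The annotation additionally picks up a loxP site, short tetracycline-resistance fragments and a fragmentary match to a T7 gene 10-derived tag just upstream of the terminator. These appear to be backbone remnants with no stated role in the design.

The roughly 1.2 kb insert, assembled by Gibson cloning, sits between a T7 promoter with an adjacent lac operator and the T7 terminator. The plasmid-borne lacI gene supplies repressor, so expression is IPTG-inducible in hosts that provide T7 RNA polymerase. The first open reading frame encodes MlaF, the ATPase subunit that couples energy to transport, with a Strep-tag II added at its N-terminus. A short gap separates it from the mlaB coding sequence, and the catalogue describes MlaB as carrying an N-terminal 6xHis tag followed by a TEV protease cleavage site. The feature table does not separately annotate the His tag or TEV site, but the spacing between the two genes is consistent with them. The two proteins appear to be expressed from a single transcript as separate polypeptides. The orthogonal tags would allow affinity capture of either partner, and the His tag can be removed by TEV cleavage. The associated work concerns the structure of the MlaFB complex and the regulation of this ABC transporter.
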