Features (pLannotate 1.2.2; 21 found; start..end, strand, type, name):
    561..638     -  promoter       lacI promoter: lacI
    646..925     -  CDS            TcR (fragment): tetracycline efflux protein; tet; confers resistance to tetracycline
    947..965     +  promoter       T7 promoter: promoter for bacteriophage T7 RNA polymerase
    966..990     +  protein_bind   lac operator: The lac repressor binds to the lac operator to inhibit transcription in E. coli. This inhibition can be relieved by adding lactose or isopropyl-β-D-thiogalactopyranoside (IPTG). lac repressor encoded by lacI
   1047..1069    +  CDS            Strep-Tag II (fragment): peptide that binds Strep-Tactin®, an engineered form of streptavidin
   1071..1874    +  CDS            mlaF: MLAF_ECOLI - Also known as yrbF. Experimental evidence at protein level: Swiss-Prot protein existence level 1. Part of the ABC transporter complex MlaFEDB, which is involved in a phospholipid transport pathway that maintains lipid asymmetry in the outer membrane by retrograde trafficking of phospholipids from the outer membrane to the inner membrane. Responsible for energy coupling to the transport system. From Escherichia coli (strain K12).
   1924..2211    +  CDS            mlaB: MLAB_ECOLI - Also known as yrbB. Experimental evidence at protein level: Swiss-Prot protein existence level 1. Part of the ABC transporter complex MlaFEDB, which is involved in a phospholipid transport pathway that maintains lipid asymmetry in the outer membrane by retrograde trafficking of phospholipids from the outer membrane to the inner membrane (PubMed:19383799, PubMed:27529189). MlaB plays critical roles in both the assembly and activity of the complex. May act by modulating MlaF structure and stability (PubMed:27529189). From Escherichia coli (strain K12).
   2242..2291    +  CDS            SET1 (fragment): solubility-enhancement tag derived from T7 phage gene 10B
   2299..2346    +  terminator     T7 terminator: transcription terminator for bacteriophage T7 RNA polymerase
   2383..2811    +  rep_origin     f1 ori (sequence partly withheld): f1 bacteriophage origin of replication; arrow indicates direction of (+) strand synthesis
   2913..2946    +  protein_bind   loxP: Cre-mediated recombination occurs in the 8-bp core sequence (GCATACAT). Cre recombinase
   2976..2994    +  misc_feature   MCS (fragment): pBluescript multiple cloning site
   3025..3129    +  promoter       AmpR promoter: bla
   3130..3990    +  CDS            AmpR: β-lactamase; bla; confers resistance to ampicillin, carbenicillin, and related antibiotics
   4161..4749    +  rep_origin     ori: high-copy-number ColE1/pMB1/pBR322/pUC origin of replication
   4935..5074    -  misc_feature   bom: basis of mobility region from pBR322
   5176..5367    -  CDS            rop: Rop protein, which maintains plasmids at low copy number; rop
   5384..5764    +  CDS            YPB1_ECOLX: Protein predicted: Swiss-Prot protein existence level 4. From Escherichia coli.
   5836..6127    -  CDS            TcR (fragment): tetracycline efflux protein; tet; confers resistance to tetracycline
   6142..6163    -  protein_bind   CAP binding site: CAP binding activates transcription in the presence of cAMP. E. coli catabolite activator protein
   6176..560     -  CDS            lacI (across the origin): lac repressor; lacI; The lac repressor binds to the lac operator to inhibit transcription in E. coli. This inhibition can be relieved by adding lactose or isopropyl-β-D-thiogalactopyranoside (IPTG).
>Addgene plasmid #155151 | pBEL1957 | addgene full sequence | sequence record 309873 | Addgene NGS Result
CCCGCTAACAGCGCGATTTGCTGGTGACCCAATGCGACCAGATGCTCCACGCCCAGTCGCGTACCGTCTT
CATGGGAGAAAATAATACTGTTGATGGGTGTCTGGTCAGAGACATCAAGAAATAACGCCGGAACATTAGT
GCAGGCAGCTTCCACAGCAATGGCATCCTGGTCATCCAGCGGATAGTTAATGATCAGCCCACTGACGCGT
TGCGCGAGAAGATTGTGCACCGCCGCTTTACAGGCTTCGACGCCGCTTCGTTCTACCATCGACACCACCA
CGCTGGCACCCAGTTGATCGGCGCGAGATTTAATCGCCGCGACAATTTGCGACGGCGCGTGCAGGGCCAG
ACTGGAGGTGGCAACGCCAATCAGCAACGACTGTTTGCCCGCCAGTTGTTGTGCCACGCGGTTGGGAATG
TAATTCAGCTCCGCCATCGCCGCTTCCACTTTTTCCCGCGTTTTCGCAGAAACGTGGCTGGCCTGGTTCA
CCACGCGGGAAACGGTCTGATAAGAGACACCGGCATACTCTGCGACATCGTATAACGTTACTGGTTTCAC
ATTCACCACCCTGAATTGACTCTCTTCCGGGCGCTATCATGCCATACCGCGAAAGGTTTTGCGCCATTCG
ATGGTGTCCGGGATCTCGACGCTCTCCCTTATGCGACTCCTGCATTAGGAAGCAGCCCAGTAGTAGGTTG
AGGCCGTTGAGCACCGCCGCCGCAAGGAATGGTGCATGCAAGGAGATGGCGCCCAACAGTCCCCCGGCCA
CGGGGCCTGCCACCATACCCACGCCGAAACAAGCGCTCATGAGCCCGAAGTGGCGAGCCCGATCTTCCCC
ATCGGTGATGTCGGCGATATAGGCGCCAGCAACCGCACCTGTGGCGCCGGTGATGCCGGCCACGATGCGT
CCGGCGTAGAGGATCGAGATCTCGATCCCGCGAAATTAATACGACTCACTATAGGGGAATTGTGAGCGGA
TAACAATTCCCCTCTAGAAATAATTTTGTTTAACTTTGGCCCAGGCGGCCAGGAGGGTCTCACATGTGGA
GCCACCCGCAGTTCGAAAAAGAGCAGTCTGTGGCGAATTTAGTCGATATGCGCGATGTCAGTTTTACGCG
TGGCAATCGCTGCATCTTCGATAATATTTCCCTGACCGTGCCGCGAGGGAAGATCACGGCGATCATGGGG
CCATCGGGCATCGGTAAAACGACGCTACTCCGTCTGATTGGCGGGCAAATCGCACCAGATCATGGTGAGA
TCCTTTTCGATGGTGAGAATATTCCGGCGATGTCTCGTTCGCGCCTGTATACAGTGCGCAAACGGATGAG
CATGTTATTTCAGTCCGGGGCGTTGTTCACTGATATGAACGTATTTGACAACGTCGCCTATCCACTGCGC
GAACATACCCAACTTCCCGCGCCATTGTTGCATAGTACGGTGATGATGAAGCTGGAGGCCGTGGGGCTGC
GTGGAGCGGCTAAACTAATGCCTTCTGAACTTTCCGGTGGGATGGCGCGGCGTGCAGCGCTGGCGCGTGC
GATTGCGCTGGAGCCGGATCTCATCATGTTTGATGAACCTTTTGTTGGGCAAGATCCCATCACCATGGGC
GTACTGGTGAAGCTGATTTCTGAGCTGAACAGCGCGCTGGGCGTGACTTGTGTGGTGGTTTCTCACGATG
TGCCGGAAGTGTTAAGTATTGCGGATCACGCCTGGATCCTGGCGGACAAAAAAATTGTCGCTCATGGCAG
TGCCCAGGCGTTGCAGGCGAATCCTGATCCGCGCGTACGTCAGTTTCTGGACGGGATAGCTGACGGGCCT
GTTCCGTTCCGCTATCCTGCCGGCGATTATCACGCTGATCTTTTACCAGGGAGTTAAGCCACTCATGCAT
CACCACCATCACCATGAAAATCTGTATTTTCAGAGCGAGTCACTGAGCTGGATGCAGACGGGTGACACGC
TGGCGTTATCCGGAGAGCTGGATCAGGACGTTTTGCTACCGCTTTGGGAAATGCGTGAGGAAGCGGTGAA
GGGGATTACCTGCATCGATCTTAGCCGTGTCTCCCGCGTGGATACGGGGGGACTGGCACTGCTGCTCCAT
CTTATCGATCTGGCGAAAAAGCAGGGCAACAATGTGACGCTTCAGGGGGTAAACGACAAAGTGTATACCC
TGGCGAAATTGTATAATTTGCCTGCTGATGTTCTGCCTCGTTAAGAGAGACCGGCCAGGCCGGCCGATCC
GGCTGCTAACAAAGCCCGAAAGGAAGCTGAGTTGGCTGCTGCCACCGCTGAGCAATAACTAGCATAACCC
CTTGGGGCCTCTAAACGGGTCTTGAGGGGTTTTTTGCTGAAAGGAGGAACTATATCCGGATTGGCGAATG
GG
[124 nt withheld, positions 2383-2506]
C
[91 nt withheld, positions 2508-2598]
A
[49 nt withheld, positions 2600-2648]
CCTTTGACGTTGGAGTCCACGTTCTTT
[37 nt withheld, positions 2676-2712]
ACCCTATCTCGGTCTATTCTTTTGATTTATAAGGGATTTTGCCGATTTCGGCCTATTGGTTAAAAAATGA
GCTGATTTAACAAAAATTTAACGCGAATTTTAACAAAATATTAACGCTTACAATTTAGGTGGCACTTTTC
GGGGAACGACGACCTGCAGCCAAGCTAGCTTGGCTGGACGTAAACTCCTCTTCAGACCTAATAACTTCGT
ATAGCATACATTATACGAAGTTATATTAAGGGTTATTGAATATGATCGGAATTGGGCTGCAGGAATTCGA
TAGCTTGGCTGCAGGTCGACCTCGAGGATGTGCGCGGAACCCCTATTTGTTTATTTTTCTAAATACATTC
AAATATGTATCCGCTCATGAGACAATAACCCTGATAAATGCTTCAATAATATTGAAAAAGGAAGAGTATG
AGTATTCAACATTTCCGTGTCGCCCTTATTCCCTTTTTTGCGGCATTTTGCCTTCCTGTTTTTGCTCACC
CAGAAACGCTGGTGAAAGTAAAAGATGCTGAAGATCAGTTGGGTGCACGAGTGGGTTACATCGAACTGGA
TCTCAACAGCGGTAAGATCCTTGAGAGTTTTCGCCCCGAAGAACGTTTTCCAATGATGAGCACTTTTAAA
GTTCTGCTATGTGGCGCGGTATTATCCCGTATTGACGCCGGGCAAGAGCAACTCGGTCGCCGCATACACT
ATTCTCAGAATGACTTGGTTGAGTACTCACCAGTCACAGAAAAGCATCTTACGGATGGCATGACAGTAAG
AGAATTATGCAGTGCTGCCATAACCATGAGTGATAACACTGCGGCCAACTTACTTCTGACAACGATCGGA
GGACCGAAGGAGCTAACCGCTTTTTTGCACAACATGGGGGATCATGTAACTCGCCTTGATCGTTGGGAAC
CGGAGCTGAATGAAGCCATACCAAACGACGAGCGTGACACCACGATGCCTGCAGCAATGGCAACAACGTT
GCGCAAACTATTAACTGGCGAACTACTTACTCTAGCTTCCCGGCAACAATTAATAGACTGGATGGAGGCG
GATAAAGTTGCAGGACCACTTCTGCGCTCGGCCCTTCCGGCTGGCTGGTTTATTGCTGATAAATCTGGAG
CCGGTGAGCGTGGCTCTCGCGGTATCATTGCAGCACTGGGGCCAGATGGTAAGCCCTCCCGTATCGTAGT
TATCTACACGACGGGGAGTCAGGCAACTATGGATGAACGAAATAGACAGATCGCTGAGATAGGTGCCTCA
CTGATTAAGCATTGGTAACTGTCAGACCAAGTTTACTCATATATACTTTAGATTGATTTAAAACTTCATT
TTTAATTTAAAAGGATCTAGGTGAAGATCCTTTTTGATAATCTCATGACCAAAATCCCTTAACGTGAGTT
TTCGTTCCACTGAGCGTCAGACCCCGTAGAAAAGATCAAAGGATCTTCTTGAGATCCTTTTTTTCTGCGC
GTAATCTGCTGCTTGCAAACAAAAAAACCACCGCTACCAGCGGTGGTTTGTTTGCCGGATCAAGAGCTAC
CAACTCTTTTTCCGAAGGTAACTGGCTTCAGCAGAGCGCAGATACCAAATACTGTCCTTCTAGTGTAGCC
GTAGTTAGGCCACCACTTCAAGAACTCTGTAGCACCGCCTACATACCTCGCTCTGCTAATCCTGTTACCA
GTGGCTGCTGCCAGTGGCGATAAGTCGTGTCTTACCGGGTTGGACTCAAGACGATAGTTACCGGATAAGG
CGCAGCGGTCGGGCTGAACGGGGGGTTCGTGCACACAGCCCAGCTTGGAGCGAACGACCTACACCGAACT
GAGATACCTACAGCGTGAGCTATGAGAAAGCGCCACGCTTCCCGAAGGGAGAAAGGCGGACAGGTATCCG
GTAAGCGGCAGGGTCGGAACAGGAGAGCGCACGAGGGAGCTTCCAGGGGGAAACGCCTGGTATCTTTATA
GTCCTGTCGGGTTTCGCCACCTCTGACTTGAGCGTCGATTTTTGTGATGCTCGTCAGGGGGGCGGAGCCT
ATGGAAAAACGCCAGCAACGCGGCCTTTTTACGGTTCCTGGCCTTTTGCTGGCCTTTTGCTCACATGTTC
TTTCCTGCGTTATCCCCTGATTCTGTGGATAACCGTATTACCGCCTTTGAGTGAGCTGATACCGCTCGCC
GCAGCCGAACGACCGAGCGCAGCGAGTCAGTGAGCGAGGAAGCGGAAGAGCGCCTGATGCGGTATTTTCT
CCTTACGCATCTGTGCGGTATTTCACACCGCAATGGTGCACTCTCAGTACAATCTGCTCTGATGCCGCAT
AGTTAAGCCAGTATACACTCCGCTATCGCTACGTGACTGGGTCATGGCTGCGCCCCGACACCCGCCAACA
CCCGCTGACGCGCCCTGACGGGCTTGTCTGCTCCCGGCATCCGCTTACAGACAAGCTGTGACCGTCTCCG
GGAGCTGCATGTGTCAGAGGTTTTCACCGTCATCACCGAAACGCGCGAGGCAGCTGCGGTAAAGCTCATC
AGCGTGGTCGTGAAGCGATTCACAGATGTCTGCCTGTTCATCCGCGTCCAGCTCGTTGAGTTTCTCCAGA
AGCGTTAATGTCTGGCTTCTGATAAAGCGGGCCATGTTAAGGGCGGTTTTTTCCTGTTTGGTCACTGATG
CCTCCGTGTAAGGGGGATTTCTGTTCATGGGGGTAATGATACCGATGAAACGAGAGAGGATGCTCACGAT
ACGGGTTACTGATGATGAACATGCCCGGTTACTGGAACGTTGTGAGGGTAAACAACTGGCGGTATGGATG
CGGCGGGACCAGAGAAAAATCACTCAGGGTCAATGCCAGCGCTTCGTTAATACAGATGTAGGTGTTCCAC
AGGGTAGCCAGCAGCATCCTGCGATGCAGATCCGGAACATAATGGTGCAGGGCGCTGACTTCCGCGTTTC
CAGACTTTACGAAACACGGAAACCGAAGACCATTCATGTTGTTGCTCAGGTCGCAGACGTTTTGCAGCAG
CAGTCGCTTCACGTTCGCTCGCGTATCGGTGATTCATTCTGCTAACCAGTAAGGCAACCCCGCCAGCCTA
GCCGGGTCCTCAACGACAGGAGCACGATCATGCGCACCCGTGGGGCCGCCATGCCGGCGATAATGGCCTG
CTTCTCGCCGAAACGTTTGGTGGCGGGACCAGTGACGAAGGCTTGAGCGAGGGCGTGCAAGATTCCGAAT
ACCGCAAGCGACAGGCCGATCATCGTCGCGCTCCAGCGAAAGCGGTCCTCGCCGAAAATGACCCAGAGCG
CTGCCGGCACCTGTCCTACGAGTTGCATGATAAAGAAGACAGTCATAAGTGCGGCGACGATAGTCATGCC
CCGCGCCCACCGGAAGGAGCTGACTGGGTTGAAGGCTCTCAAGGGCATCGGTCGAGATCCCGGTGCCTAA
TGAGTGAGCTAACTTACATTAATTGCGTTGCGCTCACTGCCCGCTTTCCAGTCGGGAAACCTGTCGTGCC
AGCTGCATTAATGAATCGGCCAACGCGCGGGGAGAGGCGGTTTGCGTATTGGGCGCCAGGGTGGTTTTTC
TTTTCACCAGTGAGACGGGCAACAGCTGATTGCCCTTCACCGCCTGGCCCTGAGAGAGTTGCAGCAAGCG
GTCCACGCTGGTTTGCCCCAGCAGGCGAAAATCCTGTTTGATGGTGGTTAACGGCGGGATATAACATGAG
CTGTCTTCGGTATCGTCGTATCCCACTACCGAGATATCCGCACCAACGCGCAGCCCGGACTCGGTAATGG
CGCGCATTGCGCCCAGCGCCATCTGATCGTTGGCAACCAGCATCGCAGTGGGAACGATGCCCTCATTCAG
CATTTGCATGGTTTGTTGAAAACCGGACATGGCACTCCAGTCGCCTTCCCGTTCCGCTATCGGCTGAATT
TGATTGCGAGTGAGATATTTATGCCAGCCAGCCAGACGCAGACGCGCCGAGACAGAACTTAATGGG
